>Addgene plasmid #74897 | pEBB COMMD5 Flag | depositor full sequence | sequence record 150707 | pEBB COMMD5 Flag sequence 6054 bps
AGCGCCCAATACGCAAACCGCCTCTCCCCGCGCGTTGGCCGATTCATTAATGCAGCTGGCACGACAGGTT
TCCCGACTGGAAAGCGGGCAGTGAGCGCAACGCAATTAATGTGAGTTAGCTCACTCATTAGGCACCCCAG
GCTTTACACTTTATGCTTCCGGCTCGTATGTTGTGTGGAATTGTGAGCGGATAACAATTTCACACAGGAA
ACAGCTATGACCATGATTACGCCAAGCTTCCAGGCTCCCCAGCAGGCAGAAGTATGCAAAGCATGCATCT
CAATTAGTCAGCAACCATAGTCCCGCCCCTAACTCCGCCCATCCCGCCCCTAACTCCGCCCAGTTCCGCC
CATTCTCCGCCCCATGGCTGACTAATTTTTTTTATTTATGCAGAGGCCGAGGCCGCCTCGGCCTCTGAGC
TATTCCAGAAGTAGTGAGGAGGCTTTTTTGGAGGCCTAGGCTTTTGCAAAAAGCTTTGCAAAGATGGATA
AAGTTTTAAACAGAGAGGAATCTTTGCAGCTAATGGACCTTCTAGGTCTTGAAAGGAGTGGGAATTGGCT
CCGGTGCCCGTCAGTGGGCAGAGCGCACATCGCCCACAGTCCCCGAGAAGTTGGGGGGAGGGGTCGGCAA
TTGAACCGGTGCCTAGAGAAGGTGGCGCGGGGTAAACTGGGAAAGTGATGTCGTGTACTGGCTCCGCCTT
TTTCCCGAGGGTGGGGGAGAACCGTATATAAGTGCAGTAGTCGCCGTGAACGTTCTTTTTCGCAACGGGT
TTGCCGCCAGAACACAGGTAAGTGCCGTGTGTGGTTCCCGCGGGCCTGGCCTCTTTACGGGTTATGGCCC
TTGCGTGCCTTGAATTACTTCCACGCCCCTGGCTGCAGTACGTGATTCTTGATCCCGAGCTTCGGGTTGG
AAGTGGGTGGGAGAGTTCGAGGCCTTGCGCTTAAGGAGCCCCTTCGCCTCGTGCTTGAGTTGAGGCCTGG
CCTGGGCGCTGGGGCCGCCGCGTGCGAATCTGGTGGCACCTTCGCGCCTGTCTCGCTGCTTTCGATAAGT
CTCTAGCCATTTAAAATTTTTGATGACCTGCTGCGACGCTTTTTTTCTGGCAAGATAGTCTTGTAAATGC
GGGCCAAGATCTGCACACTGGTATTTCGGTTTTTGGGGCCGCGGGCGGCGACGGGGCCCGTGCGTCCCAG
CGCACATGTTCGGCGAGGCGGGGCCTGCGAGCGCGGCCACCGAGAATCGGACGGGGGTAGTCTCAAGCTG
GCCGGCCTGCTCTGGTGCCTGGCCTCGCGCCGCCGTGTATCGCCCCGCCCTGGGCGGCAAGGCTGGCCCG
GTCGGCACCAGTTGCGTGAGCGGAAAGATGGCCGCTTCCCGGCCCTGCTGCAGGGAGCTCAAAATGGAGG
ACGCGGCGCTCGGGAGAGCGGGCGGGTGAGTCACCCACACAAAGGAAAAGGGCCTTTCCGTCCTCAGCCG
TCGCTTCATGTGACTCCACGGAGTACCGGGCGCCGTCCAGGCACCTCGATTAGTTCTCGAGCTTTTGGAG
TACGTCGTCTTTAGGTTGGGGGGAGGGGTTTTATGCGATGGAGTTTCCCCACACTGAGTGGGTGGAGACT
GAAGTTAGGCCAGCTTGGCACTTGATGTAATTCTCCTTGGAATTTGCCCTTTTTGAGTTTGGATCTTGGT
TCATTCTCAAGCCTCAGACAGTGGTTCAAAGTTTTTTTCTTCCATTTCAGGTGTCGTGAGGAATTCTCTA
GAGATCCCTCGACCTCGAGATCCATTGTGCTGGATCCGCCACCATGTCTGCTGTGGGGGCTGCAACTCCA
TACCTGCATCATCCTGGTGATAGTCACAGTGGCCGAGTGAGTTTCTTGGGGGCCCAGCTTCCTCCAGAGG
TGGCAGCAATGGCCCGGCTACTAGGGGACCTAGACAGGAGCACGTTCAGAAAGTTGCTGAAGTTTGTGGT
CAGCAGCCTGCAGGGGGAGGACTGCCGAGAGGCTGTGCAGCGTCTTGGGGTCAGCGCCAACCTGCCGGAG
GAGCAGCTGGGTGCCCTGCTGGCAGGCATGCACACACTGCTCCAGCAGGCCCTCCGTCTGCCCCCCACCA
GCCTGAAGCCTGACACCTTCAGGGACCAGCTCCAGGAGCTCTGCATCCCCCAAGACCTGGTCGGGGACTT
GGCCAGCGTGGTATTTGGGAGCCAGCGGCCCCTCCTTGATTCTGTGGCCCAGCAGCAGGGGGCCTGGCTG
CCGCATGTTGCTGACTTTCGGTGGCGGGTGGATGTAGCAATCTCCACCAGTGCCCTGGCTCGCTCCCTGC
AGCCGAGCGTCCTGATGCAGCTGAAGCTTTCAGATGGGTCAGCATACCGCTTTGAGGTCCCCACAGCCAA
GTTCCAGGAGCTGCGGTACAGCGTGGCCCTGGTCCTAAAGGAGATGGCAGATCTGGAGAAGAGGTGTGAG
CGCAGACTGCAGGACGCGGCCGCCGACTACAAAGACGATGACGACAAGTCACTCTGACGGCCGCGACTCT
AGAGTGAGGGTCCCCACCTGGGACCCTTGAGAGTATCAGGTCTCCCACGTGGGAGACAAGAAATCCCTGT
TTAATATTTAAACAGCAGTGTTCCCCATCTGGGTCCTTGCACCCCTCACTCTGGCCTCAGCCGACTGCAC
AGCGGCCCCTGCATCCCCTTGGCTGTGAGGCCCCTGGACAAGCAGAGGTGGCCAGAGCTGGGAGGCATGG
CCCTGGGGTCCCACGAATTTGCTGGGGAATCTCGTTTTTCTTCTTAAGACTTTTGGGACATGGTTTGACT
CCCGAACATCACCGACGCGTCTCCTGTTTTTCTGGGTGGCCTCGGGACACCTGCCCTGCCCCCACGAGGG
TCAGGACTGTGACTCTTTTTAGGGCCAGGCAGGTGCCTGGACATTTGCCTTGCTGGACGGGGACTGGGGA
TGTGGGAGGGAGCAGACAGGAGGAATCATGTCAGGCCTGTGTGTGAAAGGAAGCTCCACTGTCACCCTCC
ACCTCTTCACCCCCCACTCACCAGTGTCCCCTCCACTGTCACATTGTAACTGAACTTCAGGATAATAAAG
TGTTTGCCTCCAAAAAAAAAAAAAAAAAAAAAAAAAAAAAAAAAAAAAAAAAAAAAAAAAAAAAAAAAAA
AAAAAAAAAAAAAAAAAAAAAAAAAAAAAAAGAATTCACTGGCCGTCGTTTTACAACGTCGTGACTGGGA
AAACCCTGGCGTTACCCAACTTAATCGCCTTGCAGCACATCCCCCTTTCGCCAGCTGGCGTAATAGCGAA
GAGGCCCGCACCGATCGCCCTTCCCAACAGTTGCGCAGCCTGAATGGCGAATGGCGCCTGATGCGGTATT
TTCTCCTTACGCATCTGTGCGGTATTTCACACCGCATA
[142 nt withheld, positions 3399-3540]
C
[141 nt withheld, positions 3542-3682]
CCTTTGACGTTGGAGTCCACGTTCTTT
[37 nt withheld, positions 3710-3746]
ACCCTATCTCGGGCTATTCTTTTGATTTATAAGGGATTTTGCCGATTTCGGCCTATTGGTTAAAAAATGA
GCTGATTTAACAAAAATTTAACGCGAATTTTAACAAAATATTAACGTTTACAATTTTATGGTGCACTCTC
AGTACAATCTGCTCTGATGCCGCATAGTTAAGCCAGCCCCGACACCCGCCAACACCCGCTGACGCGCCCT
GACGGGCTTGTCTGCTCCCGGCATCCGCTTACAGACAAGCTGTGACCGTCTCCGGGAGCTGCATGTGTCA
GAGGTTTTCACCGTCATCACCGAAACGCGCGAGACGAAAGGGCCTCGTGATACGCCTATTTTTATAGGTT
AATGTCATGATAATAATGGTTTCTTAGACGTCAGGTGGCACTTTTCGGGGAAATGTGCGCGGAACCCCTA
TTTGTTTATTTTTCTAAATACATTCAAATATGTATCCGCTCATGAGACAATAACCCTGATAAATGCTTCA
ATAATATTGAAAAAGGAAGAGTATGAGTATTCAACATTTCCGTGTCGCCCTTATTCCCTTTTTTGCGGCA
TTTTGCCTTCCTGTTTTTGCTCACCCAGAAACGCTGGTGAAAGTAAAAGATGCTGAAGATCAGTTGGGTG
CACGAGTGGGTTACATCGAACTGGATCTCAACAGCGGTAAGATCCTTGAGAGTTTTCGCCCCGAAGAACG
TTTTCCAATGATGAGCACTTTTAAAGTTCTGCTATGTGGCGCGGTATTATCCCGTATTGACGCCGGGCAA
GAGCAACTCGGTCGCCGCATACACTATTCTCAGAATGACTTGGTTGAGTACTCACCAGTCACAGAAAAGC
ATCTTACGGATGGCATGACAGTAAGAGAATTATGCAGTGCTGCCATAACCATGAGTGATAACACTGCGGC
CAACTTACTTCTGACAACGATCGGAGGACCGAAGGAGCTAACCGCTTTTTTGCACAACATGGGGGATCAT
GTAACTCGCCTTGATCGTTGGGAACCGGAGCTGAATGAAGCCATACCAAACGACGAGCGTGACACCACGA
TGCCTGTAGCAATGGCAACAACGTTGCGCAAACTATTAACTGGCGAACTACTTACTCTAGCTTCCCGGCA
ACAATTAATAGACTGGATGGAGGCGGATAAAGTTGCAGGACCACTTCTGCGCTCGGCCCTTCCGGCTGGC
TGGTTTATTGCTGATAAATCTGGAGCCGGTGAGCGTGGGTCTCGCGGTATCATTGCAGCACTGGGGCCAG
ATGGTAAGCCCTCCCGTATCGTAGTTATCTACACGACGGGGAGTCAGGCAACTATGGATGAACGAAATAG
ACAGATCGCTGAGATAGGTGCCTCACTGATTAAGCATTGGTAACTGTCAGACCAAGTTTACTCATATATA
CTTTAGATTGATTTAAAACTTCATTTTTAATTTAAAAGGATCTAGGTGAAGATCCTTTTTGATAATCTCA
TGACCAAAATCCCTTAACGTGAGTTTTCGTTCCACTGAGCGTCAGACCCCGTAGAAAAGATCAAAGGATC
TTCTTGAGATCCTTTTTTTCTGCGCGTAATCTGCTGCTTGCAAACAAAAAAACCACCGCTACCAGCGGTG
GTTTGTTTGCCGGATCAAGAGCTACCAACTCTTTTTCCGAAGGTAACTGGCTTCAGCAGAGCGCAGATAC
CAAATACTGTCCTTCTAGTGTAGCCGTAGTTAGGCCACCACTTCAAGAACTCTGTAGCACCGCCTACATA
CCTCGCTCTGCTAATCCTGTTACCAGTGGCTGCTGCCAGTGGCGATAAGTCGTGTCTTACCGGGTTGGAC
TCAAGACGATAGTTACCGGATAAGGCGCAGCGGTCGGGCTGAACGGGGGGTTCGTGCACACAGCCCAGCT
TGGAGCGAACGACCTACACCGAACTGAGATACCTACAGCGTGAGCTATGAGAAAGCGCCACGCTTCCCGA
AGGGAGAAAGGCGGACAGGTATCCGGTAAGCGGCAGGGTCGGAACAGGAGAGCGCACGAGGGAGCTTCCA
GGGGGAAACGCCTGGTATCTTTATAGTCCTGTCGGGTTTCGCCACCTCTGACTTGAGCGTCGATTTTTGT
GATGCTCGTCAGGGGGGCGGAGCCTATGGAAAAACGCCAGCAACGCGGCCTTTTTACGGTTCCTGGCCTT
TTGCTGGCCTTTTGCTCACATGTTCTTTCCTGCGTTATCCCCTGATTCTGTGGATAACCGTATTACCGCC
TTTGAGTGAGCTGATACCGCTCGCCGCAGCCGAACGACCGAGCGCAGCGAGTCAGTGAGCGAGGAAGC
Features (pLannotate 1.2.2; 17 found; start..end, strand, type, name):
      2..94      +  CDS            lacI (fragment): lac repressor; lacI; The lac repressor binds to the lac operator to inhibit transcription in E. coli. This inhibition can be relieved by adding lactose or isopropyl-β-D-thiogalactopyranoside (IPTG).
    107..128     +  protein_bind   CAP binding site: CAP binding activates transcription in the presence of cAMP. E. coli catabolite activator protein
    143..173     +  promoter       lac promoter: promoter for the E. coli lac operon
    181..197     +  protein_bind   lac operator: The lac repressor binds to the lac operator to inhibit transcription in E. coli. This inhibition can be relieved by adding lactose or isopropyl-β-D-thiogalactopyranoside (IPTG). lac repressor encoded by lacI
    252..462     +  promoter       SV40 promoter: SV40 early promoter
    484..550     +  CDS            small t antigen (fragment): SV40 (simian virus 40) small t antigen
    558..1739    +  promoter       EF-1α promoter: strong constitutive promoter for human elongation factor EF-1α
   1794..2465    +  CDS            COMMD5: COMD5_HUMAN - Experimental evidence at protein level: Swiss-Prot protein existence level 1. May modulate activity of cullin-RING E3 ubiquitin ligase (CRL) complexes (PubMed:21778237). Negatively regulates cell proliferation. Negatively regulates cell cycle G2/M phase transition probably by transactivating p21/CDKN1A through the p53/TP53-independent signaling pathway. Involved in kidney proximal tubule morphogenesis (By similarity). Down-regulates activation of NF-kappa-B (PubMed:15799966). From Homo sapiens (Human).
   2523..2615    +  ncRNA          G-CSF SLDE: Accession: RF00183 - G-CSF factor stem-loop destabilising element (SLDE)
   3184..3341    +  CDS            lacZα (fragment): LacZα fragment of β-galactosidase; lacZ fragment
   3347..3398    -  misc_feature   bom (fragment): basis of mobility region from pBR322
   3417..3797    +  rep_origin     M13 ori (sequence partly withheld): M13 bacteriophage origin of replication; arrow indicates direction of (+) strand synthesis
   3873..3922    -  misc_feature   bom (fragment): basis of mobility region from pBR322
   4024..4059    -  CDS            rop (fragment): Rop protein, which maintains plasmids at low copy number; rop
   4154..4258    +  promoter       AmpR promoter: bla
   4259..5119    +  CDS            AmpR: β-lactamase; bla; confers resistance to ampicillin, carbenicillin, and related antibiotics
   5290..5878    +  rep_origin     ori: high-copy-number ColE1/pMB1/pBR322/pUC origin of replication
