[The description below was written by a language model from this plasmid's Addgene catalogue record and pLannotate feature annotations shown in this document.]
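Description:
pEBB COMMD5 Flag is a mammalian expression plasmid of about 6.05 kb, built on the pEBB backbone, for producing human COMMD5 (also known as HCARG or HT002) in transfected mammalian cells. It is propagated in E. coli through a high-copy ColE1/pUC-type origin and selected with ampicillin via the β-lactamase gene and its own promoter. An M13 phage origin is also present, which in principle permits single-stranded DNA production. No mammalian selection marker is annotated, so the construct appears suited mainly to transient expression.

The payload is the COMMD5 coding sequence of roughly 670 bp, cloned between BamHI and NotI sites that both remain intact. It sits directly downstream of the strong constitutive human EF-1α promoter. According to the catalogue entry, a Flag epitope supplied by the backbone is fused to the C terminus, allowing detection or immunoprecipitation with anti-Flag antibodies. The tag itself was not picked up as a separate feature in the annotation. A G-CSF stem-loop destabilising element is annotated just 3′ of the insert, suggesting that the 3′ untranslated region derives from G-CSF sequence, but no polyadenylation signal is explicitly annotated. An SV40 early promoter segment and a small t antigen fragment lie upstream of the EF-1α promoter. Fragments of lacI, lacZα, rop and bom, plus the lac promoter and operator, appear to be remnants of earlier cloning vectors with no role in expression.

COMMD5 belongs to the COMM domain family of MURR1 homologs and is reported to down-regulate NF-κB activation. The plasmid is suited to overexpression and interaction studies of this protein.
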