Addgene plasmid #74897: pEBB COMMD5 Flag
Purpose: Express COMMD5 in mammalian cells
Depositing lab: Ezra Burstein & Colin Duckett. Depositing organization: University of Michigan. Publication: COMMD proteins, a novel family of structural and functional homologs of MURR1. Burstein E, Hoberg JE, Wilkinson AS, Rumble JM, Csomos RA, Komarck CM, Maine GN, Wilkinson JC, Mayo MW, Duckett CS. J Biol Chem. 2005 Jun 10;280(23):22222-32. Epub 2005 Mar 30. 10.1074/jbc.M501928200 PubMed 15799966.
Backbone
  Vector backbone: pEBB
  Backbone size w/o insert (bp): 5350
  Vector type: Mammalian Expression
Growth in bacteria
  Bacterial resistance: Ampicillin, 100 μg/mL
  Growth temperature: 37°C
  Growth strain: DH5alpha
  Copy number: Unknown
Gene/Insert
  Gene/Insert name: COMMD5
  Species: H. sapiens (human)
  Insert size (bp): 674
  GenBank ID: NM_014066
  Entrez Gene: COMMD5 (a.k.a. HCARG, HT002)
  Promoter: EF-1alpha promoter
  Tag / fusion protein: Flag (C terminal on backbone)
  Cloning method: Restriction Enzyme; 5′ cloning site BamHI (not destroyed); 3′ cloning site NotI (not destroyed)
  Sequencing primers: 5′ CTC AAG CCT CAG ACA GTG G; 3′ GAG GGG TGC AAG GAC CCA G
Terms and licenses: Academic/Nonprofit Terms; Industry Terms: Not Available to Industry
How to cite: pEBB COMMD5 Flag was a gift from Ezra Burstein & Colin Duckett (Addgene plasmid # 74897 ; http://n2t.net/addgene:74897 ; RRID:Addgene_74897)
