>Addgene plasmid #74897 | pEBB COMMD5 Flag | addgene partial sequence | sequence record 148870 | EF1a-F 5'-TCAAGCCTCAGACAGTGGTTC-3'
TTTCAGGTGTCGTGAGGAATTCTCTAGAGATCCCTCGACCTCGAGATCCATTGTGCTGGATCCGCCACCA
TGTCTGCTGTGGGGGCTGCAACTCCATACCTGCATCATCCTGGTGATAGTCACAGTGGCCGAGTGAGTTT
CTTGGGGGCCCAGCTTCCTCCAGAGGTGGCAGCAATGGCCCGGCTACTAGGGGACCTAGACAGGAGCACG
TTCAGAAAGTTGCTGAAGTTTGTGGTCAGCAGCCTGCAGGGGGAGGACTGCCGAGAGGCTGTGCAGCGTC
TTGGGGTCAGCGCCAACCTGCCGGAGGAGCAGCTGGGTGCCCTGCTGGCAGGCATGCACACACTGCTCCA
GCAGGCCCTCCGTCTGCCCCCCACCAGCCTGAAGCCTGACACCTTCAGGGACCAGCTCCAGGAGCTCTGC
ATCCCCCAAGACCTGGTCGGGGACTTGGCCAGCGTGGTATTTGGGAGCCAGCGGCCCCTCCTTGATTCTG
TGGCCCAGCAGCAGGGGGCCTGGCTGCCGCATGTTGCTGACTTTCGGTGGCGGGTGGATGTAGCAATCTC
CACCAGTGCCCTGGCTCGCTCCCTGCAGCCGAGCGTCCTGATGCAGCTGAAGCTTTCAGATGGGTCAGCA
TACCGCTTTGAGGTCCCCACAGCCAAGTTCCAGGAGCTGCGGTACAGCGTGGCCCTGGTCCTAAAGGAGA
TGGCAGATCTGGAGAAGAGGTGTGAGCGCAGACTGCAGGACGCGGCCGCCGACTACAAAGACGATGACGA
CAAGTCACTCTGACGGCCGCGACTCTAGAGTGAGGGTCCCCACCTGGGACCCTTGAGAGTATCAGGTCTC
CCACGTGGGAGACAAGAAATCCCTGTTTAATATTTAAACAGCAGTGTTCCCCATCTGGGTCCTTGCACCC
CTCACTCTGGCCTCAGCCGACTGCACAGCGGCCCCTGCATCCCCTTGGCTGTGAGGCCCCTGGACAAGCA
GAGGTGGCCAGAGCTGGGAGGCATGGCCCTGGG
