>Addgene plasmid #74897 | pEBB COMMD5 Flag | addgene partial sequence | sequence record 148871 | F1ori-R 5'-AGGGAAGAAAGCGAAAGGAG-3'
[78 nt withheld, positions 1-78]
TATGCGGTGTGAAATACCGCACAGATGCGTAAGGAGAAAATACCGCATCAGGCGCCATTCGCCATTCAGG
CTGCGCAACTGTTGGGAAGGGCGATCGGTGCGGGCCTCTTCGCTATTACGCCAGCTGGCGAAAGGGGGAT
GTGCTGCAAGGCGATTAAGTTGGGTAACGCCAGGGTTTTCCCAGTCACGACGTTGTAAAACGACGGCCAG
TGAATTCGGTTTTTTTTTTTTTTTTTTTTTTTTTTTTTTTTTTTTTTTTTTTTTTTTTTTTTTTTTTTTT
TTTTTTTTTTTTTTTTTTT
